Features (pLannotate 1.2.2; 19 found; start..end, strand, type, name):
      1..141     -  repeat_region  AAV2 ITR: inverted terminal repeat of adeno-associated virus serotype 2 inverted
    156..396     +  promoter       U6 promoter: RNA polymerase III promoter for human U6 snRNA
    425..500     +  misc_RNA       gRNA scaffold: guide RNA scaffold for the Streptococcus pyogenes CRISPR/Cas9 system
    534..981     +  promoter       hSyn promoter: human synapsin I promoter; confers neuron-specific expression (Kügler et al., 2003)
   1025..2050    +  CDS            cre: RECR_BPP1 - Experimental evidence at protein level: Swiss-Prot protein existence level 1. Catalyzes site-specific recombination between two 34-base- pair LOXP sites. Its role is to maintain the phage genome as a monomeric unit-copy plasmid in the lysogenic state. From Escherichia phage P1 (Bacteriophage P1).
   2051..2077    +  CDS            3xHA (fragment): three tandem HA epitope tags
   2147..2860    +  CDS            EGFP: EGFP is a basic (constitutively fluorescent) green fluorescent protein published in 1996, derived from Aequorea victoria. It is reported to be a rapidly-maturing weak dimer with moderate acid sensitivity.
   2852..3124    +  CDS            SYNE3 (fragment): SYNE3_HUMAN - Also known as C14orf139 From Homo sapiens (Human).
   3126..3152    +  misc_feature   MCS (fragment): pBluescript multiple cloning site
   3152..3740    +  misc_feature   WPRE: woodchuck hepatitis virus posttranscriptional regulatory element
   3757..3804    +  polyA_signal   poly(A) signal: synthetic polyadenylation signal
   3827..3967    +  repeat_region  AAV2 ITR: inverted terminal repeat of adeno-associated virus serotype 2 inverted
   3972..4023    -  misc_feature   bom (fragment): basis of mobility region from pBR322
   4042..4422    +  rep_origin     M13 ori (sequence partly withheld): M13 bacteriophage origin of replication; arrow indicates direction of (+) strand synthesis
   4498..4547    -  misc_feature   bom (fragment): basis of mobility region from pBR322
   4649..4684    -  CDS            rop (fragment): Rop protein, which maintains plasmids at low copy number; rop
   4779..4883    +  promoter       AmpR promoter: bla
   4884..5744    +  CDS            AmpR: β-lactamase; bla; confers resistance to ampicillin, carbenicillin, and related antibiotics
   5915..6503    +  rep_origin     ori: high-copy-number ColE1/pMB1/pBR322/pUC origin of replication
>Addgene plasmid | AAV:ITR-U6-sgRNA(NeuN)-hSyn-Cre-2A-EGFP-KASH-WPRE-shortPA-ITR | analyzer sequence | sequence record 96396
CCTGCAGGCAGCTGCGCGCTCGCTCGCTCACTGAGGCCGCCCGGGCAAAGCCCGGGCGTCGGGCGACCTT
TGGTCGCCCGGCCTCAGTGAGCGAGCGAGCGCGCAGAGAGGGAGTGGCCAACTCCATCACTAGGGGTTCC
TGCGGCCGCACGCGTGAGGGCCTATTTCCCATGATTCCTTCATATTTGCATATACGATACAAGGCTGTTA
GAGAGATAATTGGAATTAATTTGACTGTAAACACAAAGATATTAGTACAAAATACGTGACGTAGAAAGTA
ATAATTTCTTGGGTAGTTTGCAGTTTTAAAATTATGTTTTAAAATGGACTATCATATGCTTACCGTAACT
TGAAAGTATTTCGATTTCTTGGCTTTATATATCTTGTGGAAAGGACGAAACACCGTCGGGGTCCCTGAAC
CGGAGTTTTAGAGCTAGAAATAGCAAGTTAAAATAAGGCTAGTCCGTTATCAACTTGAAAAAGTGGCACC
GAGTCGGTGCTTTTTTTCTAGACTGCAGAGGGCCCTGCGTATGAGTGCAAGTGGGTTTTAGGACCAGGAT
GAGGCGGGGTGGGGGTGCCTACCTGACGACCGACCCCGACCCACTGGACAAGCACCCAACCCCCATTCCC
CAAATTGCGCATCCCCTATCAGAGAGGGGGAGGGGAAACAGGATGCGGCGAGGCGCGTGCGCACTGCCAG
CTTCAGCACCGCGGACAGTGCCTTCGCCCCCGCCTGGCGGCGCGCGCCACCGCCGCCTCAGCACTGAAGG
CGCGCTGACGTCACTCGCCGGTCCCCCGCAAACTCCCCTTCCCGGCCACCTTGGTCGCGTCCGCGCCGCC
GCCGGCCCAGCCGGACCGCACCACGCGAGGCGCGAGATAGGGGGGCACGGGCGCGACCATCTGCGCTGCG
GCGCCGGCGACTCAGCGCTGCCTCAGTCTGCGGTGGGCAGCGGAGGAGTCGTGTCGTGCCTGAGAGCGCA
GTCGAGAAGGTACCGCCACCATGCCCAAGAAGAAGAGGAAGGTGTCCAATCTCCTGACTGTTCACCAGAA
CCTCCCTGCGCTGCCAGTAGATGCCACTAGCGATGAGGTCAGGAAAAATCTCATGGATATGTTTAGGGAT
AGACAGGCGTTTTCTGAACACACCTGGAAAATGCTGCTTAGCGTGTGCCGATCCTGGGCAGCCTGGTGTA
AGCTGAACAATCGCAAATGGTTCCCCGCCGAGCCGGAGGACGTGCGCGATTACCTGCTGTATCTCCAGGC
AAGAGGGCTGGCTGTCAAGACTATCCAGCAGCACTTGGGCCAACTGAATATGCTGCATCGACGCAGCGGG
CTCCCCCGGCCTAGCGATTCAAACGCAGTCTCCCTTGTTATGAGGAGAATTAGAAAGGAAAACGTAGATG
CGGGTGAGAGGGCTAAGCAGGCTCTCGCTTTTGAGCGGACTGATTTCGACCAGGTCAGATCCCTGATGGA
GAACAGCGATCGGTGCCAGGACATCAGGAACCTCGCATTTCTGGGAATTGCATATAACACACTTCTGCGC
ATAGCTGAGATCGCCCGGATCAGAGTGAAAGACATCAGTCGAACGGACGGCGGCCGGATGCTTATTCATA
TTGGACGCACAAAGACATTGGTCAGCACCGCTGGCGTTGAAAAGGCCTTGTCCCTGGGCGTAACGAAGCT
GGTGGAAAGATGGATCTCAGTGTCCGGCGTGGCTGACGACCCTAATAATTACTTGTTCTGTCGAGTGAGA
AAAAACGGAGTCGCCGCGCCCTCTGCCACCAGCCAATTGAGTACACGGGCCCTTGAAGGGATCTTTGAGG
CAACCCACCGACTCATATACGGAGCCAAGGATGACAGTGGCCAGAGGTATCTCGCCTGGTCAGGTCATTC
TGCTAGGGTGGGGGCCGCACGAGACATGGCGCGGGCAGGAGTCTCCATACCAGAGATTATGCAAGCTGGA
GGTTGGACAAATGTGAACATCGTTATGAACTATATCCGCAATCTTGACTCTGAAACCGGGGCCATGGTGA
GACTGCTCGAAGATGGTGACTACCCATACGATGTTCCAGATTACGCTGCTAGCGGCAGTGGAGAGGGCAG
AGGAAGTCTGCTAACATGCGGTGACGTCGAGGAGAATCCTGGCCCAGTGAGCAAGGGCGAGGAGCTGTTC
ACCGGGGTGGTGCCCATCCTGGTCGAGCTGGACGGCGACGTAAACGGCCACAAGTTCAGCGTGTCCGGCG
AGGGCGAGGGCGATGCCACCTACGGCAAGCTGACCCTGAAGTTCATCTGCACCACCGGCAAGCTGCCCGT
GCCCTGGCCCACCCTCGTGACCACCCTGACCTACGGCGTGCAGTGCTTCAGCCGCTACCCCGACCACATG
AAGCAGCACGACTTCTTCAAGTCCGCCATGCCCGAAGGCTACGTCCAGGAGCGCACCATCTTCTTCAAGG
ACGACGGCAACTACAAGACCCGCGCCGAGGTGAAGTTCGAGGGCGACACCCTGGTGAACCGCATCGAGCT
GAAGGGCATCGACTTCAAGGAGGACGGCAACATCCTGGGGCACAAGCTGGAGTACAACTACAACAGCCAC
AACGTCTATATCATGGCCGACAAGCAGAAGAACGGCATCAAGGTGAACTTCAAGATCCGCCACAACATCG
AGGACGGCAGCGTGCAGCTCGCCGACCACTACCAGCAGAACACCCCCATCGGCGACGGCCCCGTGCTGCT
GCCCGACAACCACTACCTGAGCACCCAGTCCGCCCTGAGCAAAGACCCCAACGAGAAGCGCGATCACATG
GTCCTGCTGGAGTTCGTGACCGCCGCCGGGATCACTCTCGGCATGGACGAGCTGTACAAGTCCGGACTCA
GATCTCGAGAGGAGGAGGAGGAGACAGACAGCAGGATGCCCCACCTCGACAGCCCCGGCAGCTCCCAGCC
GAGACGCTCCTTCCTCTCAAGGGTGATCAGGGCAGCGCTACCGTTGCAGCTGCTTCTGCTGCTGCTGCTG
CTCCTGGCCTGCCTGCTACCTGCCTCTGAAGATGACTACAGCTGCACCCAGGCCAACAACTTTGCCCGAT
CCTTCTACCCCATGCTGCGGTACACCAACGGGCCACCTCCCACCTAGGAATTCGATATCAAGCTTATCGA
TAATCAACCTCTGGATTACAAAATTTGTGAAAGATTGACTGGTATTCTTAACTATGTTGCTCCTTTTACG
CTATGTGGATACGCTGCTTTAATGCCTTTGTATCATGCTATTGCTTCCCGTATGGCTTTCATTTTCTCCT
CCTTGTATAAATCCTGGTTGCTGTCTCTTTATGAGGAGTTGTGGCCCGTTGTCAGGCAACGTGGCGTGGT
GTGCACTGTGTTTGCTGACGCAACCCCCACTGGTTGGGGCATTGCCACCACCTGTCAGCTCCTTTCCGGG
ACTTTCGCTTTCCCCCTCCCTATTGCCACGGCGGAACTCATCGCCGCCTGCCTTGCCCGCTGCTGGACAG
GGGCTCGGCTGTTGGGCACTGACAATTCCGTGGTGTTGTCGGGGAAATCATCGTCCTTTCCTTGGCTGCT
CGCCTGTGTTGCCACCTGGATTCTGCGCGGGACGTCCTTCTGCTACGTCCCTTCGGCCCTCAATCCAGCG
GACCTTCCTTCCCGCGGCCTGCTGCCGGCTCTGCGGCCTCTTCCGCGTCTTCGCCTTCGCCCTCAGACGA
GTCGGATCTCCCTTTGGGCCGCCTCCCCGCATCGATACCGAGCGCTAATAAAAGATCTTTATTTTCATTA
GATCTGTGTGTTGGTTTTTTGTGTCACGTGCGGACCGAGCGGCCGCAGGAACCCCTAGTGATGGAGTTGG
CCACTCCCTCTCTGCGCGCTCGCTCGCTCACTGAGGCCGGGCGACCAAAGGTCGCCCGACGCCCGGGCTT
TGCCCGGGCGGCCTCAGTGAGCGAGCGAGCGCGCAGCTGCCTGCAGGGGCGCCTGATGCGGTATTTTCTC
CTTACGCATCTGTGCGGTATTTCACACCGCATA
[142 nt withheld, positions 4024-4165]
C
[141 nt withheld, positions 4167-4307]
CCTTTGACGTTGGAGTCCACGTTCTTT
[37 nt withheld, positions 4335-4371]
ACCCTATCTCGGGCTATTCTTTTGATTTATAAGGGATTTTGCCGATTTCGGCCTATTGGTTAAAAAATGA
GCTGATTTAACAAAAATTTAACGCGAATTTTAACAAAATATTAACGTTTACAATTTTATGGTGCACTCTC
AGTACAATCTGCTCTGATGCCGCATAGTTAAGCCAGCCCCGACACCCGCCAACACCCGCTGACGCGCCCT
GACGGGCTTGTCTGCTCCCGGCATCCGCTTACAGACAAGCTGTGACCGTCTCCGGGAGCTGCATGTGTCA
GAGGTTTTCACCGTCATCACCGAAACGCGCGAGACGAAAGGGCCTCGTGATACGCCTATTTTTATAGGTT
AATGTCATGATAATAATGGTTTCTTAGACGTCAGGTGGCACTTTTCGGGGAAATGTGCGCGGAACCCCTA
TTTGTTTATTTTTCTAAATACATTCAAATATGTATCCGCTCATGAGACAATAACCCTGATAAATGCTTCA
ATAATATTGAAAAAGGAAGAGTATGAGTATTCAACATTTCCGTGTCGCCCTTATTCCCTTTTTTGCGGCA
TTTTGCCTTCCTGTTTTTGCTCACCCAGAAACGCTGGTGAAAGTAAAAGATGCTGAAGATCAGTTGGGTG
CACGAGTGGGTTACATCGAACTGGATCTCAACAGCGGTAAGATCCTTGAGAGTTTTCGCCCCGAAGAACG
TTTTCCAATGATGAGCACTTTTAAAGTTCTGCTATGTGGCGCGGTATTATCCCGTATTGACGCCGGGCAA
GAGCAACTCGGTCGCCGCATACACTATTCTCAGAATGACTTGGTTGAGTACTCACCAGTCACAGAAAAGC
ATCTTACGGATGGCATGACAGTAAGAGAATTATGCAGTGCTGCCATAACCATGAGTGATAACACTGCGGC
CAACTTACTTCTGACAACGATCGGAGGACCGAAGGAGCTAACCGCTTTTTTGCACAACATGGGGGATCAT
GTAACTCGCCTTGATCGTTGGGAACCGGAGCTGAATGAAGCCATACCAAACGACGAGCGTGACACCACGA
TGCCTGTAGCAATGGCAACAACGTTGCGCAAACTATTAACTGGCGAACTACTTACTCTAGCTTCCCGGCA
ACAATTAATAGACTGGATGGAGGCGGATAAAGTTGCAGGACCACTTCTGCGCTCGGCCCTTCCGGCTGGC
TGGTTTATTGCTGATAAATCTGGAGCCGGTGAGCGTGGGTCTCGCGGTATCATTGCAGCACTGGGGCCAG
ATGGTAAGCCCTCCCGTATCGTAGTTATCTACACGACGGGGAGTCAGGCAACTATGGATGAACGAAATAG
ACAGATCGCTGAGATAGGTGCCTCACTGATTAAGCATTGGTAACTGTCAGACCAAGTTTACTCATATATA
CTTTAGATTGATTTAAAACTTCATTTTTAATTTAAAAGGATCTAGGTGAAGATCCTTTTTGATAATCTCA
TGACCAAAATCCCTTAACGTGAGTTTTCGTTCCACTGAGCGTCAGACCCCGTAGAAAAGATCAAAGGATC
TTCTTGAGATCCTTTTTTTCTGCGCGTAATCTGCTGCTTGCAAACAAAAAAACCACCGCTACCAGCGGTG
GTTTGTTTGCCGGATCAAGAGCTACCAACTCTTTTTCCGAAGGTAACTGGCTTCAGCAGAGCGCAGATAC
CAAATACTGTCCTTCTAGTGTAGCCGTAGTTAGGCCACCACTTCAAGAACTCTGTAGCACCGCCTACATA
CCTCGCTCTGCTAATCCTGTTACCAGTGGCTGCTGCCAGTGGCGATAAGTCGTGTCTTACCGGGTTGGAC
TCAAGACGATAGTTACCGGATAAGGCGCAGCGGTCGGGCTGAACGGGGGGTTCGTGCACACAGCCCAGCT
TGGAGCGAACGACCTACACCGAACTGAGATACCTACAGCGTGAGCTATGAGAAAGCGCCACGCTTCCCGA
AGGGAGAAAGGCGGACAGGTATCCGGTAAGCGGCAGGGTCGGAACAGGAGAGCGCACGAGGGAGCTTCCA
GGGGGAAACGCCTGGTATCTTTATAGTCCTGTCGGGTTTCGCCACCTCTGACTTGAGCGTCGATTTTTGT
GATGCTCGTCAGGGGGGCGGAGCCTATGGAAAAACGCCAGCAACGCGGCCTTTTTACGGTTCCTGGCCTT
TTGCTGGCCTTTTGCTCACATGT
